>Addgene plasmid #16283 | pHB9-MCS-IRES-EGFP (mHb9 promoter) [TJ#103] | addgene partial sequence | sequence record 22672 | 16283 with EGFP-N
GCTCTCGCCCTGCTCACCATGGTTGTGGCCATATTATCATCGTGTTTTTCAAAGGAAAACCACGTCCCCG
NTGGTTCGGGGGGCCTAGACGTTTTTTTAACCTCGACTAAACACATGTAAAGCATGTGCACCGAGGCCCC
AGATCAGATCCCATACAATGGGGTACCTTCTGGGCATCCTTCAGCCCCTTGTTGAATACGCTTGAGGAGA
GCCATTTGACTCTTTCCACAACTATCCAACTCACAACGTGGCACTGGGGTTGTGCCGCCTTTGCAGGTGT
ATCTTATACACGTGGCTTTTGGCCGCAGAGGCACCTGTCGCCAGGTGGGGGGTTCCGCTGCCTGCAAAGG
GTCGCTACAGACGTTGTTTGTCTTCAAGAAGCTTCCAGAGGAACTGCTTCCTTCACGACATTCAACAGAC
CTTGCATTCCTTTGGCGAGAGGGGAAAGACCCCTAGGAATGCTCGTCAAGAAGACAGGGCCAGGTTTCCG
GGCCCTCACATTGCCAAAAGACGGCAATATGGTGGAAAATAACATATAGACAAACGCACACCGGCCTTAT
TCCAAGCGGCTTCGGCCAGTAACGTTAGGGGGGGGGGGGGGCGGAATTCCTGCAGCCCGGGGGATCCACT
AGTCAATGGCCGGCCGTTTAAACCCTGCAGGACCGGTGGGTGATCC
