>Addgene plasmid #16283 | pHB9-MCS-IRES-EGFP (mHb9 promoter) [TJ#103] | addgene partial sequence | sequence record 22673 | T7 5'-TAATACGACTCACTATAGGG-3'
GCGGCCGCGAGCTCATTAACCCTCACTAAAGGGAGTCGACTCGATCCTGTCTCCCTGGCCAGGAGTCTGG
GGTCCGCAGATATATTACAACAAAATTACTAATTGGAAAATGAAATTGTCAATAAAGCACACCCCACGCG
TGTACTATATCTTTAAATATTATGATGTCTTATTGGTCCCATTTCCTTACAATAATTTATTGCAATAAAA
CAGACACTGCAGGTCCCCTTAAATTGTCTTTTCATAATGAATAAATTTAAGCAGGCTAATTAATATATAA
ACTAGCTCAATTTGTCAAGTTGATTTGTATTTTAGTTAATTGTGAAAGTAATTACCACATGGTCAAATTA
ACAGCTTTCTGGAAATGACCAAGCCTGAGGTTTTATTTCCTTCCTGGGTGAAGAAAATTCATTTTTCCAA
GCTCTTGATGTGATGAATAAAAGTCATAAATCTGGGTGATTGGTGCAGGCAGAGTCTAAATGGCTTCATA
TTTCATTTTAGGTTTAATAGAAATATTCATGCTCTGTTTTAATGAAATTAAATTGAAGGGGGATGGGGCT
CTGGAGGCGGCCCTGGCTGGGGGCTTAAAGGGACAGTGCACTTTTCCTTTCTTCATGCAAGGGCCAGGGC
TAGAGGTCCCTGGACTCAGTCAAGAAGTGGAGAGAGCTGAGGGAGGCCTGGGAGGCCCTTATTCTGTACC
CAGTGTAGC
