[The description below was written by a language model from this plasmid's Addgene catalogue record.]
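Description:
pHB9-MCS-IRES-EGFP (mHb9 promoter) is a pBluescript-based plasmid classed as a mammalian expression and mouse targeting vector. It carries a roughly 9 kb fragment of mouse genomic sequence from the Hb9 locus (Mnx1, also known as Hlxb9 or MNR2) on a backbone of about 3 kb. The promoter fragment was inserted by restriction cloning at XhoI sites that remain intact on both sides, so it can in principle be excised again. The plasmid is maintained at high copy number in E. coli under ampicillin selection. No feature table is provided, so the exact origin, polyadenylation signal and the restriction sites that make up the multiple cloning site are not stated in the record.

As the name indicates, the Hb9 regulatory region lies upstream of a multiple cloning site followed by an IRES-EGFP cassette. A coding sequence placed in the cloning site would be transcribed under Hb9 control as a bicistronic message. The internal ribosome entry site allows EGFP to be translated independently from the same transcript, so cells expressing the inserted gene are marked by green fluorescence without the two proteins being fused. Hb9 is a homeodomain transcription factor best known for its expression in spinal motor neurons, and the associated publication concerns ventral spinal interneurons defined by Hb9 expression. The construct therefore serves as a platform for directing a gene of interest, together with a fluorescent reporter, to Hb9-expressing neuronal populations. The vector-type annotation suggests use in generating transgenic mice or in other mammalian expression settings, but the record does not describe a specific application.
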