Addgene plasmid #16283: pHB9-MCS-IRES-EGFP (mHb9 promoter) [TJ#103]
Depositing lab: Thomas Jessell. Depositing organization: Columbia University. Publication: Conditional rhythmicity of ventral spinal interneurons defined by expression of the Hb9 homeodomain protein. Wilson JM, Hartley R, Maxwell DJ, Todd AJ, Lieberam I, Kaltschmidt JA, Yoshida Y, Jessell TM, Brownstone RM. J Neurosci. 2005 Jun 15. 25(24):5710-9. 10.1523/JNEUROSCI.0274-05.2005 PubMed 15958737.
Backbone
  Vector backbone: pBluescript
  Backbone size w/o insert (bp): 3000
  Vector type: Mammalian Expression, Mouse Targeting
Growth in bacteria
  Bacterial resistance: Ampicillin, 100 μg/mL
  Growth temperature: 37°C
  Growth strain: DH5alpha
  Copy number: High Copy
Gene/Insert
  Gene/Insert name: HB9 promoter
  Species: M. musculus (mouse)
  Insert size (bp): 9000
  Entrez Gene: Mnx1 (a.k.a. HB9, Hlxb, Hlxb9, MN, MNR2)
  Tag / fusion protein: IRES-EGFP (C terminal on insert)
  Cloning method: Restriction Enzyme; 5′ cloning site XhoI (not destroyed); 3′ cloning site XhoI (not destroyed)
  Sequencing primers: 5′ T7
Terms and licenses: Academic/Nonprofit Terms; Industry Terms: Not Available to Industry
How to cite: pHB9-MCS-IRES-EGFP (mHb9 promoter) [TJ#103] was a gift from Thomas Jessell (Addgene plasmid # 16283 ; http://n2t.net/addgene:16283 ; RRID:Addgene_16283)
